>Addgene plasmid #16092 | pT-35 | addgene partial sequence | sequence record 22531 | 16092 with pGEX5'
CGGATCTGGTTCCGCGTGGATCCATGTCGGACTCAGAAGTCAATCAAGAAGCTAAGCCAGAGGTCAAGCC
AGAAGTCAAGCCTGAGACTCACATCAATTTAAAGGTGTCCGATGGATCTTCAGAGATCTTCTTCAAGATC
AAAAAGACCACTCCTTTAAGAAGGCTGATGGAAGCGTTCGCTAAAAGACAGGGTAAGGAAATGGACTCCT
TAAGATTCTTGTACGACGGTATTAGAATTCAAGCTGATCAGACCCCTGAAGATTTGGACATGGAGGATAA
CGATATTATTGAGGCTCACAGAGAACAGATTGGTGGTTAGTCGACTCGAGCTCAAGCTTAATTCATCGTG
ACTGACTGACGATCTGCCTCGCGCGTTTCGGTGATGACGGTGAAAACCTCTGACACATGCAGCTCCCGGA
GACGGTCACAGCTTGTCTGTAAGCGGATGCCGGGAGCAGACAAGCCCGTCAGGGCGCGTCAGCGGGTGTT
GGCGGGTGTCGGGGCGCAGCCATGACCCAGTCACGTAGCGATAGCGGAGTGTATAATTCTTGAAGACGAA
AGGGCCTCGTGATACGCCTATTTTTATAGGTTAATGTCATGATAATAATGGTTTCTTAGACGTCAGGTGG
CACTTTTCGGGGAAATGTGCGCGGAACCCCTATTTGTTTATTTTTCTAAATACATTCAAATATGTATCCG
CTCATGAGACAATAACCCTGATAAATGCTTCAATAATATTGAAAAAGGAAGAGTATGAGTATTCA
