[The description below was written by a language model from this plasmid's Addgene catalogue record.]
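Description:
pT-35 is a bacterial expression plasmid built on the pGEX-KG backbone (about 5 kb without insert) for producing a GST fusion of the budding yeast SUMO homologue Smt3 in E. coli. It is propagated in standard cloning strains under ampicillin selection; the record lists copy number as unknown and does not describe the origin of replication or the promoter. pGEX-series vectors generally drive GST fusions from an IPTG-inducible tac promoter, but no feature table is available here to confirm the specific elements present.

The insert is a 294 bp fragment of S. cerevisiae SMT3 (YDR510W) encoding the mature form of the protein, designated SMT3gg. This indicates that the coding region ends at the C-terminal diglycine motif that is normally exposed by proteolytic processing of the precursor and is required for activation and conjugation to substrates. The fragment was cloned by restriction digestion between BamHI at the 5′ end, which is retained, and XhoI at the 3′ end, which was destroyed during cloning. This places Smt3 in frame downstream of the backbone-encoded N-terminal GST tag, allowing affinity purification of the fusion on glutathione resin.

Because the expressed protein is already in its conjugation-competent form, the construct is suited to supplying recombinant Smt3 for in vitro SUMOylation reactions. That fits the associated study, which characterised Ull1/Siz1 as a SUMO ligase for septin components acting as an adaptor between the conjugating enzyme and its substrates.
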