Addgene plasmid #16092: pT-35
Depositing lab: Yoshiko Kikuchi. Depositing organization: The University of Tokyo. Publication: Yeast Ull1/Siz1 is a novel SUMO1/Smt3 ligase for septin components and functions as an adaptor between conjugating enzyme and substrates. Takahashi Y, Kahyo T, Toh-E A, Yasuda H, Kikuchi Y. J Biol Chem. 2001 Dec 28. 276(52):48973-7. 10.1074/jbc.M109295200 PubMed 11577116.
Backbone
  Vector backbone: pGEX-KG
  Backbone size w/o insert (bp): 5000
  Vector type: Bacterial Expression
Growth in bacteria
  Bacterial resistance: Ampicillin, 100 μg/mL
  Growth temperature: 37°C
  Growth strain: DH5alpha
  Copy number: Unknown
Gene/Insert
  Gene/Insert name: SMT3 (alt name: Yeast SUMO mature form (SMT3gg))
  Species: S. cerevisiae (budding yeast)
  Insert size (bp): 294
  Entrez Gene: SMT3 (a.k.a. YDR510W)
  Tag / fusion protein: GST (N terminal on backbone)
  Cloning method: Restriction Enzyme; 5′ cloning site BamHI (not destroyed); 3′ cloning site XhoI (destroyed during cloning)
  Sequencing primers: 5′ n/a
Terms and licenses: Academic/Nonprofit Terms; Industry Terms: Not Available to Industry
How to cite: pT-35 was a gift from Yoshiko Kikuchi (Addgene plasmid # 16092 ; http://n2t.net/addgene:16092 ; RRID:Addgene_16092)
